>Addgene plasmid #214377 | pMK447 (BSD-P2A-BromoTag-mCherry) | addgene full sequence | sequence record 426340 | Addgene NGS Result
CTG
[124 nt withheld, positions 4-127]
C
[91 nt withheld, positions 129-219]
A
[49 nt withheld, positions 221-269]
CCTTTGACGTTGGAGTCCACGTTCTTT
[37 nt withheld, positions 297-333]
ACCCTATCTCGGTCTATTCTTTTGATTTATAAGGGATTTTGCCGATTTCGGCCTATTGGTTAAAAAAATG
AGCTGATTTAACAAAAATTTAACGCGAATTTTAACAAAATATTAACGCTTACAATTTCCATTCGCCATTC
AGGCTGCGCAACTGTTGGGAAGGGCGATCGGTGCGGGCCTCTTCGCTATTACGCCAGCTGGCGAAAGGGG
GATGTGCTGCAAGGCGATTAAGTTGGGTAACGCCAGGGTTTTCCCAGTCACGACGTTGTAAAACGACGGC
CAGTGAGCGCGCGTAATACGACTCACTATAGGGCGAATTGGGTACCGGGCCCCCCCTCGAGGTCGACGGT
ATCGATAAGCTTGATATCGCCACCATGGCCAAGCCTTTGTCTCAAGAAGAATCCACCCTCATTGAAAGAG
CAACGGCTACAATCAACAGCATCCCCATCTCTGAAGACTACAGCGTCGCCAGCGCAGCTCTCTCTAGCGA
CGGCCGCATCTTCACTGGTGTCAATGTATATCATTTTACTGGGGGACCTTGTGCAGAACTCGTGGTGCTG
GGCACTGCTGCTGCTGCGGCAGCTGGCAACCTGACTTGTATCGTCGCGATCGGAAATGAGAACAGGGGCA
TCTTGAGCCCCTGCGGACGGTGCCGACAGGTGCTTCTCGATCTGCATCCTGGGATCAAAGCCATAGTGAA
GGACAGTGATGGACAGCCGACGGCAGTTGGGATTCGTGAATTGCTGCCCTCTGGTTATGTGTGGGAGGGC
TCAGGAAGCGGAGCTACTAACTTCAGCCTGCTGAAGCAGGCTGGAGACGTGGAGGAGAACCCTGGACCTA
GATCTGTGAAGGACGTGCCCGACTCTCAGCAGCACCCAGCACCAGAGAAGAGCAGCAAGGTCTCGGAGCA
GCTCAAGTGCTGCAGCGGCATCCTCAAGGAGATGTTTGCCAAGAAGCACGCCGCCTACGCCTGGCCCTTC
TACAAGCCTGTGGACGTGGAGGCACTGGGCGCCCACGACTACTGTGACATCATCAAGCACCCCATGGACA
TGAGCACAATCAAGTCTAAACTGGAGGCCCGTGAGTACCGTGATGCTCAGGAGTTTGGTGCTGACGTCCG
ATTGATGTTCTCCAACTGCTATAAGTACAACCCTCCTGACCATGAGGTGGTGGCCATGGCCCGCAAGCTC
CAGGATGTGTTCGAAATGCGCTTTGCCAAGATGCCGGACGAGGGCGGAGGCGGAGGTGGCGCTAGCATGG
TGAGCAAGGGCGAGGAGGATAACATGGCCATCATCAAGGAGTTCATGCGCTTCAAGGTGCACATGGAGGG
CTCCGTGAACGGCCACGAGTTCGAGATCGAGGGCGAGGGCGAGGGCCGCCCCTACGAGGGCACCCAGACC
GCCAAGCTGAAGGTGACCAAGGGTGGCCCCCTGCCCTTCGCCTGGGACATCCTGTCCCCTCAGTTCATGT
ACGGCTCCAAGGCCTACGTGAAGCACCCCGCCGACATCCCCGACTACTTGAAGCTGTCCTTCCCCGAGGG
CTTCAATTGGGAGCGCGTGATGAACTTCGAGGACGGCGGCGTGGTGACCGTGACCCAGGACTCCTCCCTG
CAGGACGGCGAGTTCATCTACAAGGTGAAGCTGCGCGGCACCAACTTCCCCTCCGACGGCCCCGTAATGC
AGTGTCGTACCATGGGCTGGGAGGCCTCCACTGAGCGGATGTACCCCGAGGACGGCGCCCTGAAGGGCGA
GATCAAGCAGAGGCTGAAGCTGAAGGACGGCGGCCACTACGACGCTGAGGTCAAGACCACCTACAAGGCC
AAGAAGCCCGTGCAGCTGCCCGGCGCCTACAACGTCGACATCAAGTTGGACATCCTTTCCCACAACGAGG
ACTACACCATCGTGGAACAGTACGAACGCGCCGAGGGCCGCCACTCCACCGGCGGCATGGACGAGCTGTA
CAAGGGCGCTGGTGCAGGCGCCGGATCCACTAGTTCTAGAGCGGCCGCCACCGCGGTGGAGCTCCAGCTT
TTGTTCCCTTTAGTGAGGGTTAATTGCGCGCTTGGCGTAATCATGGTCATAGCTGTTTCCTGTGTGAAAT
TGTTATCCGCTCACAATTCCACACAACATACGAGCCGGAAGCATAAAGTGTAAAGCCTGGGGTGCCTAAT
GAGTGAGCTAACTCACATTAATTGCGTTGCGCTCACTGCCCGCTTTCCAGTCGGGAAACCTGTCGTGCCA
GCTGCATTAATGAATCGGCCAACGCGCGGGGAGAGGCGGTTTGCGTATTGGGCGCTCTTCCGCTTCCTCG
CTCACTGACTCGCTGCGCTCGGTCGTTCGGCTGCGGCGAGCGGTATCAGCTCACTCAAAGGCGGTAATAC
GGTTATCCACAGAATCAGGGGATAACGCAGGAAAGAACATGTGAGCAAAAGGCCAGCAAAAGGCCAGGAA
CCGTAAAAAGGCCGCGTTGCTGGCGTTTTTCCATAGGCTCCGCCCCCCTGACGAGCATCACAAAAATCGA
CGCTCAAGTCAGAGGTGGCGAAACCCGACAGGACTATAAAGATACCAGGCGTTTCCCCCTGGAAGCTCCC
TCGTGCGCTCTCCTGTTCCGACCCTGCCGCTTACCGGATACCTGTCCGCCTTTCTCCCTTCGGGAAGCGT
GGCGCTTTCTCATAGCTCACGCTGTAGGTATCTCAGTTCGGTGTAGGTCGTTCGCTCCAAGCTGGGCTGT
GTGCACGAACCCCCCGTTCAGCCCGACCGCTGCGCCTTATCCGGTAACTATCGTCTTGAGTCCAACCCGG
TAAGACACGACTTATCGCCACTGGCAGCAGCCACTGGTAACAGGATTAGCAGAGCGAGGTATGTAGGCGG
TGCTACAGAGTTCTTGAAGTGGTGGCCTAACTACGGCTACACTAGAAGAACAGTATTTGGTATCTGCGCT
CTGCTGAAGCCAGTTACCTTCGGAAAAAGAGTTGGTAGCTCTTGATCCGGCAAACAAACCACCGCTGGTA
GCGGTGGTTTTTTTGTTTGCAAGCAGCAGATTACGCGCAGAAAAAAAGGATCTCAAGAAGATCCTTTGAT
CTTTTCTACGGGGTCTGACGCTCAGTGGAACGAAAACTCACGTTAAGGGATTTTGGTCATGAGATTATCA
AAAAGGATCTTCACCTAGATCCTTTTAAATTAAAAATGAAGTTTTAAATCAATCTAAAGTATATATGAGT
AAACTTGGTCTGACAGTTACCAATGCTTAATCAGTGAGGCACCTATCTCAGCGATCTGTCTATTTCGTTC
ATCCATAGTTGCCTGACTCCCCGTCGTGTAGATAACTACGATACGGGAGGGCTTACCATCTGGCCCCAGT
GCTGCAATGATACCGCGAGACCCACGCTCACCGGCTCCAGATTTATCAGCAATAAACCAGCCAGCCGGAA
GGGCCGAGCGCAGAAGTGGTCCTGCAACTTTATCCGCCTCCATCCAGTCTATTAATTGTTGCCGGGAAGC
TAGAGTAAGTAGTTCGCCAGTTAATAGTTTGCGCAACGTTGTTGCCATTGCTACAGGCATCGTGGTGTCA
CGCTCGTCGTTTGGTATGGCTTCATTCAGCTCCGGTTCCCAACGATCAAGGCGAGTTACATGATCCCCCA
TGTTGTGCAAAAAAGCGGTTAGCTCCTTCGGTCCTCCGATCGTTGTCAGAAGTAAGTTGGCCGCAGTGTT
ATCACTCATGGTTATGGCAGCACTGCATAATTCTCTTACTGTCATGCCATCCGTAAGATGCTTTTCTGTG
ACTGGTGAGTACTCAACCAAGTCATTCTGAGAATAGTGTATGCGGCGACCGAGTTGCTCTTGCCCGGCGT
CAATACGGGATAATACCGCGCCACATAGCAGAACTTTAAAAGTGCTCATCATTGGAAAACGTTCTTCGGG
GCGAAAACTCTCAAGGATCTTACCGCTGTTGAGATCCAGTTCGATGTAACCCACTCGTGCACCCAACTGA
TCTTCAGCATCTTTTACTTTCACCAGCGTTTCTGGGTGAGCAAAAACAGGAAGGCAAAATGCCGCAAAAA
AGGGAATAAGGGCGACACGGAAATGTTGAATACTCATACTCTTCCTTTTTCAATATTATTGAAGCATTTA
TCAGGGTTATTGTCTCATGAGCGGATACATATTTGAATGTATTTAGAAAAATAAACAAATAGGGGTTCCG
CGCACATTTCCCCGAAAAGTGCCAC
Features (pLannotate 1.2.2; 16 found; start..end, strand, type, name):
      4..362     +  rep_origin     f1 ori (sequence partly withheld): f1 bacteriophage origin of replication; arrow indicates direction of (+) strand synthesis
    464..619     -  CDS            lacZα (fragment): LacZα fragment of β-galactosidase; lacZ fragment
    627..645     +  promoter       T7 promoter: promoter for bacteriophage T7 RNA polymerase
    654..702     -  misc_feature   MCS (fragment): pBluescript multiple cloning site
    708..1104    +  CDS            BSD (fragment): blasticidin S deaminase; Aspergillus terreus BSD; confers resistance to blasticidin
   1182..1610    +  CDS            BRD3 (fragment): BRD3_HUMAN - Also known as KIAA0043, RING3L. Experimental evidence at protein level: Swiss-Prot protein existence level 1. Chromatin reader that recognizes and binds hyperacetylated chromatin and plays a role in the regulation of transcription, probably by chromatin remodeling and interaction with transcription factors (PubMed:18406326, PubMed:27105114). Regulates transcription by promoting the binding of the transcription factor GATA1 to its targets (By similarity). From Homo sapiens (Human).
   1590..2297    +  CDS            mCherry2: mCherry2 is a basic (constitutively fluorescent) red fluorescent protein published in 2017, derived from Discosoma sp.. It has very low acid sensitivity.
   2316..2357    -  misc_feature   MCS (fragment): pBluescript multiple cloning site
   2370..2388    -  promoter       T3 promoter: promoter for bacteriophage T3 RNA polymerase
   2433..2449    -  protein_bind   lac operator: The lac repressor binds to the lac operator to inhibit transcription in E. coli. This inhibition can be relieved by adding lactose or isopropyl-β-D-thiogalactopyranoside (IPTG). lac repressor encoded by lacI
   2457..2487    -  promoter       lac promoter: promoter for the E. coli lac operon
   2502..2523    -  protein_bind   CAP binding site: CAP binding activates transcription in the presence of cAMP. E. coli catabolite activator protein
   2536..2628    -  CDS            lacI (fragment): lac repressor; lacI; The lac repressor binds to the lac operator to inhibit transcription in E. coli. This inhibition can be relieved by adding lactose or isopropyl-β-D-thiogalactopyranoside (IPTG).
   2811..3399    -  rep_origin     ori: high-copy-number ColE1/pMB1/pBR322/pUC origin of replication
   3570..4430    -  CDS            AmpR: β-lactamase; bla; confers resistance to ampicillin, carbenicillin, and related antibiotics
   4431..4535    -  promoter       AmpR promoter: bla
