[The description below was written by a language model from this plasmid's Addgene catalogue record and pLannotate feature annotations shown in this document.]
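Description:
pMK447 (BSD-P2A-BromoTag-mCherry) is a pBluescript-based cassette plasmid catalogued as a mammalian expression/CRISPR vector and intended as a source of a BromoTag-mCherry module for N-terminal tagging of genes in human or mouse cells. It is propagated in E. coli as a high-copy plasmid through its ColE1/pUC-type origin and selected with ampicillin via the AmpR (β-lactamase) gene and its own promoter. The remaining backbone features are standard pBluescript elements: an f1 phage origin, T7 and T3 promoters flanking the split multiple cloning site, and lacZα/lac promoter/operator remnants.

The payload lies between the two MCS fragments and reads as a single forward-oriented coding unit. It begins with blasticidin S deaminase (BSD), which confers blasticidin resistance in mammalian cells. According to the insert name, a P2A self-cleaving peptide follows in the unannotated gap after BSD. Next comes a bromodomain segment that the annotation tool matched to human BRD3 and which corresponds to the BromoTag degron named in the record. The unit ends with a red fluorescent protein, called mCherry in the catalogue and annotated as mCherry2.

No mammalian promoter, polyadenylation signal or homology arms appear in the feature table. This is consistent with a promoterless donor cassette designed to be placed in frame at the start of an endogenous gene by CRISPR-assisted knock-in. In that arrangement the target locus would drive expression, and P2A would release the resistance marker from the BromoTag-mCherry-fused protein. The record does not spell out this workflow. The associated publication concerns degron-based protein knockdown combining AID2 and BromoTag, so the tagged protein is meant to be both fluorescently trackable and conditionally degradable.
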