Addgene plasmid #214377: pMK447 (BSD-P2A-BromoTag-mCherry)
Purpose: BromoTag-mCherry for N-terminal tagging
Depositing lab: Masato Kanemaki. Publication: Combination of AID2 and BromoTag expands the utility of degron-based protein knockdowns. Hatoyama Y, Islam M, Bond AG, Hayashi KI, Ciulli A, Kanemaki MT. EMBO Rep. 2024 Sep;25(9):4062-4077. doi: 10.1038/s44319-024-00224-4. Epub 2024 Aug 23. PubMed 39179892.
Backbone
  Vector backbone: pBluescript
  Vector type: Mammalian Expression, CRISPR
  Selectable markers: Blasticidin
Growth in bacteria
  Bacterial resistance: Ampicillin, 100 μg/mL
  Growth temperature: 37°C
  Growth strain: DH5alpha
  Copy number: High Copy
Gene/Insert
  Gene/Insert name: BSD-P2A-BromoTag-mCherry
  Species: H. sapiens (human), M. musculus (mouse)
Terms and licenses: Academic/Nonprofit Terms; Industry Terms: Not Available to Industry
How to cite: pMK447 (BSD-P2A-BromoTag-mCherry) was a gift from Masato Kanemaki (Addgene plasmid # 214377 ; http://n2t.net/addgene:214377 ; RRID:Addgene_214377)
